>Addgene plasmid #56526 | Clover-JUP | addgene full sequence | sequence record 335169 | Addgene NGS Result
CGTTACATAACTTACGGTAAATGGCCCGCCTGGCTGACCGCCCAACGACCCCCGCCCATTGACGTCAATA
ATGACGTATGTTCCCATAGTAACGCCAATAGGGACTTTCCATTGACGTCAATGGGTGGAGTATTTACGGT
AAACTGCCCACTTGGCAGTACATCAAGTGTATCATATGCCAAGTACGCCCCCTATTGACGTCAATGACGG
TAAATGGCCCGCCTGGCATTATGCCCAGTACATGACCTTATGGGACTTTCCTACTTGGCAGTACATCTAC
GTATTAGTCATCGCTATTACCATGGTGATGCGGTTTTGGCAGTACATCAATGGGCGTGGATAGCGGTTTG
ACTCACGGGGATTTCCAAGTCTCCACCCCATTGACGTCAATGGGAGTTTGTTTTGGCACCAAAATCAACG
GGACTTTCCAAAATGTCGTAACAACTCCGCCCCATTGACGCAAATGGGCGGTAGGCGTGTACGGTGGGAG
GTCTATATAAGCAGAGCTGGTTTAGTGAACCGTCAGATCCGCTAGCGCCACCATGCTGCTATCCGTGCCG
TTGCTGCTCGGCCTCCTCGGCCTGGCCGTCGCCGCACCGGTCGCCACCATGGTGAGCAAGGGCGAGGAGC
TGTTCACCGGGGTGGTGCCCATCCTGGTCGAGCTGGACGGCGACGTAAACGGCCACAAGTTCAGCGTGTC
CGGCGAGGGCGAGGGCGATGCCACCTACGGCAAGCTGACCCTGAAGTTCATCTGCACCACCGGCAAGCTG
CCCGTGCCCTGGCCCACCCTCGTGACCACCCTGAGCTGGGGCGTGCAGTGCTTCGCCCGCTACCCCGACC
ACATGAAGCAGCACGACTTCTTCAAGTCCGCCATGCCCGAAGGCTACGTCCAGGAGCGCACCATCTTCTT
CAAGGACGACGGCAACTACAAGACCCGCGCCGAGGTGAAGTTCGAGGGCGACACCCTGGTGAACCGCATC
GAGCTGAAGGGCATCGACTTCAAGGAGGACGGCAACATCCTGGGGCACAAGCTGGAGTACAACGCCATCC
ACGGCAACGTCTATATCACCGCCGACAAGCAGAAGAACGGCATCAAGGCCAACTTCGGCCTCAACTGCAA
CATCGAGGACGGCAGCGTGCAGCTCGCCGACCACTACCAGCAGAACACCCCCATCGGCGACGGCCCCGTG
CTGCTGCCCGACAACCACTACCTGAGCACCCAGTCCAAGCTGAGCAAAGACCCCAACGAGAAGCGCGATC
ACATGGTCCTGCTGGAGTTCGTGACCGCCGCCGGGATCACTCTCGGCATGGACGAGCTGTACAAGTCCGG
AAAGGACGAGCTGTAAGAATTCTGCAGTCGACGGTACCGCGGGCCCGGGATCCACCGGATCTAGATAACT
GATCATAATCAGCCATACCACATTTGTAGAGGTTTTACTTGCTTTAAAAAACCTCCCACACCTCCCCCTG
AACCTGAAACATAAAATGAATGCAATTGTTGTTGTTAACTTGTTTATTGCAGCTTATAATGGTTACAAAT
AAAGCAATAGCATCACAAATTTCACAAATAAAGCATTTTTTTCACTGCATTCTAGTTGTGGTTTGTCCAA
ACTCATCAATGTATCTTAACGCGTAAATTGTAAGCGTTAATATTTTGTTAAAATTCGCGTTAAATTTTTG
TTAAATCAGCTCATTTTTTAACCAATAGGCCGAAATCGGCAAAATCCCTTATAAATCAAAAGAATAGACC
GAGATAGGGT
[37 nt withheld, positions 1761-1797]
AAAGAACGTGGACTCCAACGTCAAAGG
[49 nt withheld, positions 1825-1873]
T
[91 nt withheld, positions 1875-1965]
G
[124 nt withheld, positions 1967-2090]
CAGGTGGCACTTTTCGGGGAAATGTGCGCGGAACCCCTATTTGTTTATTTTTCTAAATACATTCAAATAT
GTATCCGCTCATGAGACAATAACCCTGATAAATGCTTCAATAATATTGAAAAAGGAAGAGTCCTGAGGCG
GAAAGAACCAGCTGTGGAATGTGTGTCAGTTAGGGTGTGGAAAGTCCCCAGGCTCCCCAGCAGGCAGAAG
TATGCAAAGCATGCATCTCAATTAGTCAGCAACCAGGTGTGGAAAGTCCCCAGGCTCCCCAGCAGGCAGA
AGTATGCAAAGCATGCATCTCAATTAGTCAGCAACCATAGTCCCGCCCCTAACTCCGCCCATCCCGCCCC
TAACTCCGCCCAGTTCCGCCCATTCTCCGCCCCATGGCTGACTAATTTTTTTTATTTATGCAGAGGCCGA
GGCCGCCTCGGCCTCTGAGCTATTCCAGAAGTAGTGAGGAGGCTTTTTTGGAGGCCTAGGCTTTTGCAAA
GATCGATCAAGAGACAGGATGAGGATCGTTTCGCATGATTGAACAAGATGGATTGCACGCAGGTTCTCCG
GCCGCTTGGGTGGAGAGGCTATTCGGCTATGACTGGGCACAACAGACAATCGGCTGCTCTGATGCCGCCG
TGTTCCGGCTGTCAGCGCAGGGGCGCCCGGTTCTTTTTGTCAAGACCGACCTGTCCGGTGCCCTGAATGA
ACTGCAAGACGAGGCAGCGCGGCTATCGTGGCTGGCCACGACGGGCGTTCCTTGCGCAGCTGTGCTCGAC
GTTGTCACTGAAGCGGGAAGGGACTGGCTGCTATTGGGCGAAGTGCCGGGGCAGGATCTCCTGTCATCTC
ACCTTGCTCCTGCCGAGAAAGTATCCATCATGGCTGATGCAATGCGGCGGCTGCATACGCTTGATCCGGC
TACCTGCCCATTCGACCACCAAGCGAAACATCGCATCGAGCGAGCACGTACTCGGATGGAAGCCGGTCTT
GTCGATCAGGATGATCTGGACGAAGAGCATCAGGGGCTCGCGCCAGCCGAACTGTTCGCCAGGCTCAAGG
CGAGCATGCCCGACGGCGAGGATCTCGTCGTGACCCATGGCGATGCCTGCTTGCCGAATATCATGGTGGA
AAATGGCCGCTTTTCTGGATTCATCGACTGTGGCCGGCTGGGTGTGGCGGACCGCTATCAGGACATAGCG
TTGGCTACCCGTGATATTGCTGAAGAGCTTGGCGGCGAATGGGCTGACCGCTTCCTCGTGCTTTACGGTA
TCGCCGCTCCCGATTCGCAGCGCATCGCCTTCTATCGCCTTCTTGACGAGTTCTTCTGAGCGGGACTCTG
GGGTTCGAAATGACCGACCAAGCGACGCCCAACCTGCCATCACGAGATTTCGATTCCACCGCCGCCTTCT
ATGAAAGGTTGGGCTTCGGAATCGTTTTCCGGGACGCCGGCTGGATGATCCTCCAGCGCGGGGATCTCAT
GCTGGAGTTCTTCGCCCACCCTAGGGGGAGGCTAACTGAAACACGGAAGGAGACAATACCGGAAGGAACC
CGCGCTATGACGGCAATAAAAAGACAGAATAAAACGCACGGTGTTGGGTCGTTTGTTCATAAACGCGGGG
TTCGGTCCCAGGGCTGGCACTCTGTCGATACCCCACCGAGACCCCATTGGGGCCAATACGCCCGCGTTTC
TTCCTTTTCCCCACCCCACCCCCCAAGTTCGGGTGAAGGCCCAGGGCTCGCAGCCAACGTCGGGGCGGCA
GGCCCTGCCATAGCCTCAGGTTACTCATATATACTTTAGATTGATTTAAAACTTCATTTTTAATTTAAAA
GGATCTAGGTGAAGATCCTTTTTGATAATCTCATGACCAAAATCCCTTAACGTGAGTTTTCGTTCCACTG
AGCGTCAGACCCCGTAGAAAAGATCAAAGGATCTTCTTGAGATCCTTTTTTTCTGCGCGTAATCTGCTGC
TTGCAAACAAAAAAACCACCGCTACCAGCGGTGGTTTGTTTGCCGGATCAAGAGCTACCAACTCTTTTTC
CGAAGGTAACTGGCTTCAGCAGAGCGCAGATACCAAATACTGTTCTTCTAGTGTAGCCGTAGTTAGGCCA
CCACTTCAAGAACTCTGTAGCACCGCCTACATACCTCGCTCTGCTAATCCTGTTACCAGTGGCTGCTGCC
AGTGGCGATAAGTCGTGTCTTACCGGGTTGGACTCAAGACGATAGTTACCGGATAAGGCGCAGCGGTCGG
GCTGAACGGGGGGTTCGTGCACACAGCCCAGCTTGGAGCGAACGACCTACACCGAACTGAGATACCTACA
GCGTGAGCTATGAGAAAGCGCCACGCTTCCCGAAGGGAGAAAGGCGGACAGGTATCCGGTAAGCGGCAGG
GTCGGAACAGGAGAGCGCACGAGGGAGCTTCCAGGGGGAAACGCCTGGTATCTTTATAGTCCTGTCGGGT
TTCGCCACCTCTGACTTGAGCGTCGATTTTTGTGATGCTCGTCAGGGGGGCGGAGCCTATGGAAAAACGC
CAGCAACGCGGCCTTTTTACGGTTCCTGGCCTTTTGCTGGCCTTTTGCTCACATGTTCTTTCCTGCGTTA
TCCCCTGATTCTGTGGATAACCGTATTACCGCCATGCATTAGTTATTAATAGTAATCAATTACGGGGTCA
TTAGTTCATAGCCCATATATGGAGTTCCG
Features (pLannotate 1.2.2; 15 found; start..end, strand, type, name):
      1..304     +  enhancer       CMV enhancer: human cytomegalovirus immediate early enhancer
    305..508     +  promoter       CMV promoter: human cytomegalovirus (CMV) immediate early promoter
    609..1325    +  CDS            mCerulean3: mCerulean3 is a basic (constitutively fluorescent) cyan fluorescent protein published in 2011, derived from Aequorea victoria. It is reported to be a somewhat slowly-maturing monomer with very low acid sensitivity.
   1347..1383    +  misc_feature   MCS (fragment): multiple cloning site
   1400..1484    +  CDS            large T antigen (fragment): large T antigen from SV40 (simian virus 40)
   1507..1628    +  polyA_signal   SV40 poly(A) signal: SV40 polyadenylation signal
   1662..2090    -  rep_origin     f1 ori (sequence partly withheld): f1 bacteriophage origin of replication; arrow indicates direction of (+) strand synthesis
   2117..2221    +  promoter       AmpR promoter: bla
   2223..2580    +  promoter       SV40 promoter: SV40 enhancer and early promoter
   2615..3409    +  CDS            NeoR/KanR: aminoglycoside phosphotransferase from Tn5; aph(3')-II (or nptII); confers resistance to neomycin, kanamycin, and G418 (Geneticin®)
   3430..3582    +  CDS            ble (fragment): BLE_KLEPN - Experimental evidence at protein level: Swiss-Prot protein existence level 1. Binding protein with a strong affinity to the bleomycin family of antibiotics. Binds to CL990; an antimitotic-antibiotic compound. From Klebsiella pneumoniae.
   3641..3688    +  polyA_signal   HSV TK poly(A) signal: herpes simplex virus thymidine kinase polyadenylation signal (Cole and Stacy, 1985)
   3779..3795    -  polyA_signal   bGH poly(A) signal (fragment): bovine growth hormone polyadenylation signal
   4017..4605    +  rep_origin     ori: high-copy-number ColE1/pMB1/pBR322/pUC origin of replication
   4720..4779    +  enhancer       CMV enhancer (fragment): human cytomegalovirus immediate early enhancer
