[The description below was written by a language model from this plasmid's Addgene catalogue record and pLannotate feature annotations shown in this document.]
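Description:
Clover-JUP is catalogued as a mammalian expression plasmid encoding human JUP (junction plakoglobin, also known as gamma-catenin) fused to Clover, a bright green Aequorea-derived fluorescent protein with listed excitation and emission of 505 and 515 nm. Expression is driven by the CMV immediate early enhancer and promoter and terminated by an SV40 polyadenylation signal. The stated purpose is as a localization marker, with tight junctions given as the target structure, so the fusion is intended for live or fixed-cell fluorescence imaging of cell–cell junctions. The backbone follows the familiar C1/N1-style fluorescent protein vector layout. It has a high-copy ColE1/pUC origin for propagation in E. coli and an f1 origin. A single Tn5 aminoglycoside phosphotransferase cassette sits behind tandem bacterial (bla) and SV40 early promoters and ends in an HSV TK poly(A) signal. This cassette gives kanamycin resistance in bacteria and G418 selection in mammalian cells.

The feature table does not fully match the catalogue description. The sequenced record is 4,779 nt, about the same as the 4,750 bp listed for the backbone without insert. The only coding feature between the CMV promoter and the SV40 poly(A) signal is a 717 nt fluorescent protein ORF, followed directly by a multiple cloning site fragment. That ORF was auto-annotated as mCerulean3, most likely a nearest-match call for a related GFP-family sequence such as Clover. No JUP coding sequence is annotated, and there is no room for one at this length. The available sequence therefore appears to represent the Clover vector alone or an incomplete record. The presence and orientation of the JUP fusion cannot be confirmed from it.
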