Addgene plasmid #56526: Clover-JUP
Purpose: Localization: Tight Junctions, Excitation: 505, Emission: 515
Depositing lab: Michael Davidson. Depositing organization: Florida State University, Tallahassee. Publication: Improving FRET dynamic range with bright green and red fluorescent proteins. Lam AJ, St-Pierre F, Gong Y, Marshall JD, Cranfill PJ, Baird MA, McKeown MR, Wiedenmann J, Davidson MW, Schnitzer MJ, Tsien RY, Lin MZ. Nat Methods. 2012 Sep 9. doi: 10.1038/nmeth.2171. PubMed 22961245.
Backbone
  Vector backbone: Clover
  Backbone size w/o insert (bp): 4750
  Vector type: Mammalian Expression
  Selectable markers: Neomycin (select with G418)
Growth in bacteria
  Bacterial resistance: Kanamycin, 50 μg/mL
  Growth temperature: 37°C
  Growth strain: DH5alpha
  Copy number: High Copy
Gene/Insert
  Gene/Insert name: JUP (alt name: BC000441.2)
  Species: H. sapiens (human)
  Entrez Gene: JUP (a.k.a. CTNNG, DP3, DPIII, PDGB, PG, PKGB)
  Promoter: CMV
  Tag / fusion protein: Clover
  Cloning method: Unknown
  Sequencing primers: 5′ CMV-F; 3′ SV40pA-R
Terms and licenses: Academic/Nonprofit Terms; Industry Terms
Depositor comments: . Excitation = 505; Emission = 515
How to cite: Clover-JUP was a gift from Michael Davidson (Addgene plasmid # 56526)
